Addgene plasmid #44962: pUK192
Depositing lab: Michael Grunstein. Depositing organization: University of California, Los Angeles (UCLA). Publication: Histone H3 N-terminal mutations allow hyperactivation of the yeast GAL1 gene in vivo. Mann RK, Grunstein M. EMBO J. 1992 Sep;11(9):3297-306. PubMed 1505519.
Backbone
  Vector backbone: pMSl91
  Vector type: Yeast Expression
Growth in bacteria
  Bacterial resistance: Ampicillin, 100 μg/mL
  Growth temperature: 37°C
  Growth strain: XL1 Blue
  Copy number: Unknown
Gene/Insert
  Gene/Insert name: LEU2
  Species: S. cerevisiae (budding yeast)
  Mutation: HHTI-HHF1 is replaced with LEU2
Terms and licenses: Academic/Nonprofit Terms; Industry Terms: Not Available to Industry
How to cite: pUK192 was a gift from Michael Grunstein (Addgene plasmid # 44962 ; http://n2t.net/addgene:44962 ; RRID:Addgene_44962)
