[The description below was written by a language model from this plasmid's Addgene catalogue record.]
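Description:
pUK192 is a yeast plasmid built on the pMSl91 backbone and catalogued as a yeast expression vector. It is propagated in E. coli under ampicillin selection; the record lists its bacterial copy number as unknown and does not describe the bacterial origin of replication or say whether any yeast replication elements (such as a CEN/ARS or 2μ origin) are present.

The insert is the Saccharomyces cerevisiae LEU2 gene, a standard auxotrophic marker that restores leucine prototrophy in leu2 mutant strains. According to the record, LEU2 replaces HHT1-HHF1, one of the two divergently transcribed gene pairs that encode histones H3 and H4 in budding yeast. This suggests that the parent plasmid carried the HHT1-HHF1 locus and that pUK192 holds a version in which the histone coding region has been swapped for the selectable marker. Constructs of this kind are typically used as gene-disruption cassettes, with the retained flanking sequence directing homologous recombination to delete the chromosomal copy and Leu+ transformants being selected, although the record does not state this purpose or how much flanking sequence remains.

The associated study examined how histone H3 N-terminal mutations affect activation of the yeast GAL1 gene in vivo. Removing a wild-type H3-H4 gene copy would fit the construction of strains that depend on mutant histone alleles. No feature table or promoter information is provided, so LEU2 regulatory sequences and other plasmid details cannot be described from this entry.
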