>Addgene plasmid #44962 | pUK192 | addgene partial sequence | sequence record 64826 | Leu2-F 5'-atgctgtcgccgaagaag-3'
TCTCTTTTTTTATGATATTTGTACATAAACTTTATAAATGAAATTCATAATAGAAACGACACGAAATTAC
AAAATGGAATATGTTCATAGGGTAGACGAAACTATATACGCAATCTACATACATTTATCAAGAAGGAGAA
AAAGGAGGATGTAAAGGAATACAGGTAAGCAAATTGATACTAATGGCTCAACGTGATAAGGAAAAAGAAT
TGCACTTTAACATTAATATTGACAAGGAGGAGGGCACCACACAAAAAGTTAGGTGTAACAGAAAATCATG
AAACTATGATTCCTAATTTATATATTGGAGGATTTTCTCTAAAAAAAAAAAAATACAACAAATAAAAAAC
ACTCAATGACCTGACCATTTGATGGAGTTTAAGTCAATACCTTCTTGAACCATTTCCCATAATGGTGAAA
GTTCCCTCAAGAATTTTACTCTGTCAGAAACGGCCTTAACGACGTAGTCGCCCCCCCCCCCCCCCCCCCC
